>Addgene plasmid #180522 | KTK_015 | addgene full sequence | sequence record 358822 | Addgene NGS Result
TGACTGCGTATTGGACCGTCCGCAAAGAACGTCCGATGAGCTTGGAAAGTGTTTTCTGGCTGACCACCAC
GGCGTTCTGGTGGCCCATCTGCGCCACGAGGTGATGCAGCAGCATTGCCGCCGTGGGTTTCCTCGCAATA
AGCCCGGCCCACGCCTCATGCGCTTTGCGTTCCGTTTGCACCCAGTGACCGGGCTTGTTCTTGGCTTGAA
TGCCGATTTCTCTGGACTGCGTGGCCATGCTTATCTCCATGCGGTAGGGGTGCCGCACGGTTGCGGCACC
ATGCGCAATCAGCTGCAACTTTTCGGCAGCGCGACAACAATTATGCGTTGCGTAAAAGTGGCAGTCAATT
ACAGATTTTCTTTAACCTACGCAATGAGCTATTGCGGGGGGTGCCGCAATGAGCTGTTGCGTACCCCCCT
TTTTTAAGTTGTTGATTTTTAAGTCTTTCGCATTTCGCCCTATATCTAGTTCTTTGGTGCCCAAAGAAGG
GCACCCCTGCGGGGTTCCCCCACGCCTTCGGCGCGGCTCCCCCTCCGGCAAAAAGTGGCCCCTCCGGGGC
TTGTTGATCGACTGCGCGGCCTTCGGCCTTGCCCAAGGTGGCGCTGCCCCCTTGGAACCCCCGCACTCGC
CGCCGTGAGGCTCGGGGGGCAGGCGGGCGGGCTTCGCCCTTCGACTGCCCCCACTCGCATAGGCTTGGGT
CGTTCCAGGCGCGTCAAGGCCAAGCCGCTGCGCGGTCGCTGCGCGAGCCTTGACCCGCCTTCCACTTGGT
GTCCAACCGGCAAGCGAAGCGCGCAGGCCGCAGGCCGGAGGCTTTTCCCCAGAGAAAATTAAAAAAATTG
ATGGGGCAAGGCCGCAGGCCGCGCAGTTGGAGCCGGTGGGTATGTGGTCGAAGGCTGGGTAGCCGGTGGG
CAATCCCTGTGGTCAAGCTCGTGGGCAGGCGCAGCCTGTCCATCAGCTTGTCCAGCAGGGTTGTCCACGG
GCCGAGCGAAGCGAGCCAGCCGGTGGCCGCTCGCGGCCATCGTCCACATATCCACGGGCTGGCAAGGGAG
CGCAGCGACCGCGCAGGGCGAAGCCCGGAGAGCAAGCCCGTAGGGGGGGCGCGCCCAGCTGTCTAGGGCG
GCGGATTTGTCCTACTCAGGAGAGCGTTCACCGACAAACAACAGATAAAACGAAAGGCCCAGTCTTTCGA
CTGAGCCTTTCGTTTTATTTGATGCCTTTAATTAAGGTCTCTGACCCGACCTGTCTTCGGCAGTGAGCGC
AACGCAATTAATGTGAGTTAGCTCACTCATTAGGCACCCCAGGCTTTACACTTTATGCTTCCGGCTCGTA
TGTTGTGTGGAATTGTGAGCGGATAACAATTTCACACAGGAAACAGCTATGACCATGATTACGCCAAGCT
TGCATGCCTGCAGGTCGACTCTAGAGGATCCCCGGGTACCGAGCTCGAATTCACTGGCCGTCGTTTTACA
ACGTCGTGACTGGGAAAACCCTGGCGTTACCCAACTTAATCGCCTTGCAGCACATCCCCCTTTCGCCAGC
TGGCGTAATAGCGAAGAGGCCCGCACCGATCGCCCTTCCCAACAGTTGCGCAGCCTGAATGGCGAATGGC
GCCTGATGCGGTATTTTCTCCTTACGCATCTGTGCGGTATTTCACACCGCATATGGTGCACTCTCAGTAC
AATCTGCTCTGATGCCGCATAAGAAGACGGCCGATATGTGAGACCACTAGTCTTGGACTCCTGTTGATAG
ATCCAGTAATGACCTCAGAACTCCATCTGGATTTGTTCAGAACGCTCGGTTGCCGCCGGGCGTTTTTTAT
TGGTGAGAATCCAGGGGTCCCCAATAATTACGATTTTTGTCTTATTTGCCGACTACCTTGGTGATCTCGC
CTTTCACGTAGTGGACAAATTCTTCCAACTGATCTGCGCGCGAGGCCAAGCGATCTTCTTCTTGTCCAAG
ATAAGCCTGTCTAGCTTCAAGTATGACGGGCTGATACTGGGCCGGCAGGCGCTCCATTGCCCAGTCGGCA
GCGACATCCTTCGGCGCGATTTTGCCGGTTACTGCGCTGTACCAAATGCGGGACAACGTAAGCACTACAT
TTCGCTCATCGCCAGCCCAGTCGGGCGGCGAGTTCCATAGCGTTAAGGTTTCATTTAGCGCCTCAAATAG
ATCCTGTTCAGGAACCGGATCAAAGAGTTCCTCCGCCGCTGGACCTACCAAGGCAACGCTATGTTCTCTT
GCTTTTGTCAGCAAGATAGCCAGATCAATGTCGATCGTGGCTGGCTCGAAGATACCTGCAAGAATGTCAT
TGCGCTGCCATTCTCCAAATTGCAGTTCGCGCTTAGCTGGATAACGCCACGGAATGATGTCGTCGTGCAC
AACAATGGTGACTTCTACAGCGCGGAGAATCTCGCTCTCTCCAGGGGAAGCCGAAGTTTCCAAAAGGTCG
TTGATCAAAGCTCGCCGCGTTGTTTCATCAAGCCTTACGGTCACCGTAACCAGCAAATCAATATCACTGT
GTGGCTTCAGGCCGCCATCCACTGCGGAGCCGTACAAATGTACGGCCAGCAACGTCGGTTCGAGATGGCG
CTCGATGACGCCAACTACCTCTGATAGTTGAGTCGATACTTCGGCGATCACCGCTTCCCTCATGATGTTT
AACTTTGTTTTAGGGCGACTGCCCTGCTGCGTAACATCGTTGCTGCTCCATAACATCAAACATCGACCCA
CGGCGTAACGCGCTTGCTGCTTGGATGCCCGAGGCATAGACTGTACCCCAAAAAAACAGTCATAACAAGC
CATGAAAACCGCCACTGCGCCGTTACCACCGCTGCGTTCGGTCAAGGTTCATTTTTGTCCTTTTCCGCTG
CATAACCCTGCTTCGGGGTCATTATAGCGATTTTTTCGGTATATCCATCCTTTTTCGCACGATATACAGG
ATTTTGCCAAAGGGTTCGTGTAGACTTTCCTTGGTGTATCCAACGGCGTCAGCCGGGCAGGATAGGTGAA
GTAGGCCCACCCGCGAGCGGGTGTTCCTTCTTCACTGTCCCTTATTCGCACCTGGCGGTGCTCAACGGGA
ATCCTGCTCTGCGAGGCTGGCCGTAGGCCGGCCCTACCGGCGCGGCAGCGTTACCCGTGTCGGCGGCTCC
AACGGCTCGCCATCGTCCAGAAAACACGGCTCATCGGGCATCGGCAGGCGCTGCTGCCCGCGCCGTTCCC
ATTCCTCCGTTTCGGTCAAGGCTGGCAGGTCTGGTTCCATGCCCGGAATGCCGGGCTGGCTGGGCGGCTC
CTCGCCGGGGCCGGTCGGTAGTTGCTGCTCGCCCGGATACAGGGTCGGGATGCGGCGCAGGTCGCCATGC
CCCAACAGCGATTCGTCCTGGTCGTCGTGATCAACCACCACGGCGGCACTGAACACCGACAGGCGCAACT
GGTCGCGGGGCTGGCCCCACGCCACGCGGTCATTGACCACGTAGGCCGACACGGTGCCGGGGCCGTTGAG
CTTCACGACGGAGATCCAGCGCTCGGCCACCAAGTCCT
Features (pLannotate 1.2.2; 13 found; start..end, strand, type, name):
    239..1010    -  rep_origin     pBBR1 oriV: replication origin of the broad-host-range plasmid pBBR1 from Bordetella bronchiseptica; requires the pBBR1 Rep protein for replication
   1125..1211    -  terminator     rrnB T1 terminator: Escherichia coli rrnB; transcription terminator T1 from the E. coli rrnB gene
   1269..1290    +  protein_bind   CAP binding site: CAP binding activates transcription in the presence of cAMP. E. coli catabolite activator protein
   1305..1335    +  promoter       lac promoter: promoter for the E. coli lac operon
   1343..1359    +  protein_bind   lac operator: The lac repressor binds to the lac operator to inhibit transcription in E. coli. This inhibition can be relieved by adding lactose or isopropyl-β-D-thiogalactopyranoside (IPTG). lac repressor encoded by lacI
   1396..1452    -  misc_feature   MCS: pUC18/19 multiple cloning site
   1449..1606    +  CDS            lacZα (fragment): LacZα fragment of β-galactosidase; lacZ fragment
   1612..1701    -  misc_feature   bom (fragment): basis of mobility region from pBR322
   1736..1830    +  terminator     lambda t0 terminator: transcription terminator from phage lambda
   1862..2653    -  CDS            SmR: aminoglycoside adenylyltransferase (Murphy, 1985); aadA; confers resistance to spectinomycin and streptomycin
   2660..2716    -  CDS            GmR (fragment): gentamycin acetyltransferase; aacC1; confers resistance to gentamycin
   2995..3103    +  oriT           oriT: incP origin of transfer
   3114..238     -  CDS            pBBR1 Rep (across the origin): replication protein for the broad-host-range plasmid pBBR1 from Bordetella bronchiseptica
