[The description below was written by a language model from this plasmid's Addgene catalogue record and pLannotate feature annotations shown in this document.]
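Description:
KTK_015 is an empty destination backbone from the Komagataeibacter Tool Kit, a modular Golden Gate cloning system built for assembling multigene constructs in cellulose-producing bacteria. It is derived from pSEVA431 and is listed as a low-copy bacterial expression vector of about 3.5 kb. Replication depends on the broad-host-range pBBR1 oriV together with its cognate pBBR1 Rep protein, which allows the plasmid to be maintained in E. coli for cloning as well as in other Gram-negative hosts. An incP oriT is also present, so the plasmid can in principle be mobilised by conjugation when transfer functions are supplied in trans. Selection is by spectinomycin through the aadA (SmR) aminoglycoside adenylyltransferase gene. The short gentamicin-resistance fragment annotated next to it is a partial match and not a functional marker.

The plasmid carries no insert of interest. Its cloning position is occupied by a LacZ dropout transcription unit: a CAP binding site, lac promoter and lac operator driving a lacZα fragment with pUC-type multiple cloning site sequence. This unit sits between the rrnB T1 and lambda t0 terminators, which insulate the cargo region from the rest of the backbone. According to the depositor, this unit is flanked by overhangs for "D2.2a" Golden Gate assembly, and a BpiI recognition site was removed from the replication protein gene so that the backbone is compatible with Type IIS digestion. Successful assembly replaces the lacZα cassette, which permits blue/white screening in an α-complementing host. The record does not define the D2.2a position further, beyond it being one specific destination slot in the toolkit's cloning hierarchy.
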