Addgene plasmid #180522: KTK_015
Purpose: (Empty Backbone) Empty backbone for D2.2a cloning, contains LacZ dropout
Depositing lab: Tom Ellis. Depositing organization: Imperial College London. Publication: Komagataeibacter Tool Kit (KTK): A Modular Cloning System for Multigene Constructs and Programmed Protein Secretion from Cellulose Producing Bacteria. Goosens VJ, Walker KT, Aragon SM, Singh A, Senthivel VR, Dekker L, Caro-Astorga J, Buat MLA, Song W, Lee KY, Ellis T. ACS Synth Biol. 2021 Dec 17;10(12):3422-3434. doi: 10.1021/acssynbio.1c00358. Epub 2021 Nov 12. PubMed 34767345.
Backbone
  Vector backbone: pSEVA431
  Vector type: Bacterial Expression
Growth in bacteria
  Bacterial resistance: Spectinomycin, 50 μg/mL
  Growth temperature: 37°C
  Growth strain: DH5alpha
  Copy number: Low Copy
Gene/Insert
  Gene/Insert name: None
Terms and licenses: Academic/Nonprofit Terms; Industry Terms: Not Available to Industry
Depositor comments: Bpi I restriction site removed from replication protein coding gene, LacZ TU inserted with overhangs that will allow or D2.2a GG cloning. Read the preprint at https://www.biorxiv.org/content/10.1101/2021.06.09.447691v1.full
How to cite: KTK_015 was a gift from Tom Ellis (Addgene plasmid # 180522 ; http://n2t.net/addgene:180522 ; RRID:Addgene_180522)
